>Addgene plasmid #124660 | pET21c-His-Xa-Gluc-Xa-C9D-TGinsert | depositor full sequence | sequence record 248108 | pET21c-His-Xa-Gluc-Xa-C9D-TGinsert
TGGCGAATGGG
[124 nt withheld, positions 12-135]
C
[91 nt withheld, positions 137-227]
A
[49 nt withheld, positions 229-277]
CCTTTGACGTTGGAGTCCACGTTCTTT
[37 nt withheld, positions 305-341]
ACCCTATCTCGGTCTATTCTTTTGATTTATAAGGGATTTTGCCGATTTCGGCCTATTGGTTAAAAAATGA
GCTGATTTAACAAAAATTTAACGCGAATTTTAACAAAATATTAACGTTTACAATTTCAGGTGGCACTTTT
CGGGGAAATGTGCGCGGAACCCCTATTTGTTTATTTTTCTAAATACATTCAAATATGTATCCGCTCATGA
GACAATAACCCTGATAAATGCTTCAATAATATTGAAAAAGGAAGAGTATGAGTATTCAACATTTCCGTGT
CGCCCTTATTCCCTTTTTTGCGGCATTTTGCCTTCCTGTTTTTGCTCACCCAGAAACGCTGGTGAAAGTA
AAAGATGCTGAAGATCAGTTGGGTGCACGAGTGGGTTACATCGAACTGGATCTCAACAGCGGTAAGATCC
TTGAGAGTTTTCGCCCCGAAGAACGTTTTCCAATGATGAGCACTTTTAAAGTTCTGCTATGTGGCGCGGT
ATTATCCCGTATTGACGCCGGGCAAGAGCAACTCGGTCGCCGCATACACTATTCTCAGAATGACTTGGTT
GAGTACTCACCAGTCACAGAAAAGCATCTTACGGATGGCATGACAGTAAGAGAATTATGCAGTGCTGCCA
TAACCATGAGTGATAACACTGCGGCCAACTTACTTCTGACAACGATCGGAGGACCGAAGGAGCTAACCGC
TTTTTTGCACAACATGGGGGATCATGTAACTCGCCTTGATCGTTGGGAACCGGAGCTGAATGAAGCCATA
CCAAACGACGAGCGTGACACCACGATGCCTGCAGCAATGGCAACAACGTTGCGCAAACTATTAACTGGCG
AACTACTTACTCTAGCTTCCCGGCAACAATTAATAGACTGGATGGAGGCGGATAAAGTTGCAGGACCACT
TCTGCGCTCGGCCCTTCCGGCTGGCTGGTTTATTGCTGATAAATCTGGAGCCGGTGAGCGTGGGTCTCGC
GGTATCATTGCAGCACTGGGGCCAGATGGTAAGCCCTCCCGTATCGTAGTTATCTACACGACGGGGAGTC
AGGCAACTATGGATGAACGAAATAGACAGATCGCTGAGATAGGTGCCTCACTGATTAAGCATTGGTAACT
GTCAGACCAAGTTTACTCATATATACTTTAGATTGATTTAAAACTTCATTTTTAATTTAAAAGGATCTAG
GTGAAGATCCTTTTTGATAATCTCATGACCAAAATCCCTTAACGTGAGTTTTCGTTCCACTGAGCGTCAG
ACCCCGTAGAAAAGATCAAAGGATCTTCTTGAGATCCTTTTTTTCTGCGCGTAATCTGCTGCTTGCAAAC
AAAAAAACCACCGCTACCAGCGGTGGTTTGTTTGCCGGATCAAGAGCTACCAACTCTTTTTCCGAAGGTA
ACTGGCTTCAGCAGAGCGCAGATACCAAATACTGTCCTTCTAGTGTAGCCGTAGTTAGGCCACCACTTCA
AGAACTCTGTAGCACCGCCTACATACCTCGCTCTGCTAATCCTGTTACCAGTGGCTGCTGCCAGTGGCGA
TAAGTCGTGTCTTACCGGGTTGGACTCAAGACGATAGTTACCGGATAAGGCGCAGCGGTCGGGCTGAACG
GGGGGTTCGTGCACACAGCCCAGCTTGGAGCGAACGACCTACACCGAACTGAGATACCTACAGCGTGAGC
TATGAGAAAGCGCCACGCTTCCCGAAGGGAGAAAGGCGGACAGGTATCCGGTAAGCGGCAGGGTCGGAAC
AGGAGAGCGCACGAGGGAGCTTCCAGGGGGAAACGCCTGGTATCTTTATAGTCCTGTCGGGTTTCGCCAC
CTCTGACTTGAGCGTCGATTTTTGTGATGCTCGTCAGGGGGGCGGAGCCTATGGAAAAACGCCAGCAACG
CGGCCTTTTTACGGTTCCTGGCCTTTTGCTGGCCTTTTGCTCACATGTTCTTTCCTGCGTTATCCCCTGA
TTCTGTGGATAACCGTATTACCGCCTTTGAGTGAGCTGATACCGCTCGCCGCAGCCGAACGACCGAGCGC
AGCGAGTCAGTGAGCGAGGAAGCGGAAGAGCGCCTGATGCGGTATTTTCTCCTTACGCATCTGTGCGGTA
TTTCACACCGCATATATGGTGCACTCTCAGTACAATCTGCTCTGATGCCGCATAGTTAAGCCAGTATACA
CTCCGCTATCGCTACGTGACTGGGTCATGGCTGCGCCCCGACACCCGCCAACACCCGCTGACGCGCCCTG
ACGGGCTTGTCTGCTCCCGGCATCCGCTTACAGACAAGCTGTGACCGTCTCCGGGAGCTGCATGTGTCAG
AGGTTTTCACCGTCATCACCGAAACGCGCGAGGCAGCTGCGGTAAAGCTCATCAGCGTGGTCGTGAAGCG
ATTCACAGATGTCTGCCTGTTCATCCGCGTCCAGCTCGTTGAGTTTCTCCAGAAGCGTTAATGTCTGGCT
TCTGATAAAGCGGGCCATGTTAAGGGCGGTTTTTTCCTGTTTGGTCACTGATGCCTCCGTGTAAGGGGGA
TTTCTGTTCATGGGGGTAATGATACCGATGAAACGAGAGAGGATGCTCACGATACGGGTTACTGATGATG
AACATGCCCGGTTACTGGAACGTTGTGAGGGTAAACAACTGGCGGTATGGATGCGGCGGGACCAGAGAAA
AATCACTCAGGGTCAATGCCAGCGCTTCGTTAATACAGATGTAGGTGTTCCACAGGGTAGCCAGCAGCAT
CCTGCGATGCAGATCCGGAACATAATGGTGCAGGGCGCTGACTTCCGCGTTTCCAGACTTTACGAAACAC
GGAAACCGAAGACCATTCATGTTGTTGCTCAGGTCGCAGACGTTTTGCAGCAGCAGTCGCTTCACGTTCG
CTCGCGTATCGGTGATTCATTCTGCTAACCAGTAAGGCAACCCCGCCAGCCTAGCCGGGTCCTCAACGAC
AGGAGCACGATCATGCGCACCCGTGGGGCCGCCATGCCGGCGATAATGGCCTGCTTCTCGCCGAAACGTT
TGGTGGCGGGACCAGTGACGAAGGCTTGAGCGAGGGCGTGCAAGATTCCGAATACCGCAAGCGACAGGCC
GATCATCGTCGCGCTCCAGCGAAAGCGGTCCTCGCCGAAAATGACCCAGAGCGCTGCCGGCACCTGTCCT
ACGAGTTGCATGATAAAGAAGACAGTCATAAGTGCGGCGACGATAGTCATGCCCCGCGCCCACCGGAAGG
AGCTGACTGGGTTGAAGGCTCTCAAGGGCATCGGTCGAGATCCCGGTGCCTAATGAGTGAGCTAACTTAC
ATTAATTGCGTTGCGCTCACTGCCCGCTTTCCAGTCGGGAAACCTGTCGTGCCAGCTGCATTAATGAATC
GGCCAACGCGCGGGGAGAGGCGGTTTGCGTATTGGGCGCCAGGGTGGTTTTTCTTTTCACCAGTGAGACG
GGCAACAGCTGATTGCCCTTCACCGCCTGGCCCTGAGAGAGTTGCAGCAAGCGGTCCACGCTGGTTTGCC
CCAGCAGGCGAAAATCCTGTTTGATGGTGGTTAACGGCGGGATATAACATGAGCTGTCTTCGGTATCGTC
GTATCCCACTACCGAGATATCCGCACCAACGCGCAGCCCGGACTCGGTAATGGCGCGCATTGCGCCCAGC
GCCATCTGATCGTTGGCAACCAGCATCGCAGTGGGAACGATGCCCTCATTCAGCATTTGCATGGTTTGTT
GAAAACCGGACATGGCACTCCAGTCGCCTTCCCGTTCCGCTATCGGCTGAATTTGATTGCGAGTGAGATA
TTTATGCCAGCCAGCCAGACGCAGACGCGCCGAGACAGAACTTAATGGGCCCGCTAACAGCGCGATTTGC
TGGTGACCCAATGCGACCAGATGCTCCACGCCCAGTCGCGTACCGTCTTCATGGGAGAAAATAATACTGT
TGATGGGTGTCTGGTCAGAGACATCAAGAAATAACGCCGGAACATTAGTGCAGGCAGCTTCCACAGCAAT
GGCATCCTGGTCATCCAGCGGATAGTTAATGATCAGCCCACTGACGCGTTGCGCGAGAAGATTGTGCACC
GCCGCTTTACAGGCTTCGACGCCGCTTCGTTCTACCATCGACACCACCACGCTGGCACCCAGTTGATCGG
CGCGAGATTTAATCGCCGCGACAATTTGCGACGGCGCGTGCAGGGCCAGACTGGAGGTGGCAACGCCAAT
CAGCAACGACTGTTTGCCCGCCAGTTGTTGTGCCACGCGGTTGGGAATGTAATTCAGCTCCGCCATCGCC
GCTTCCACTTTTTCCCGCGTTTTCGCAGAAACGTGGCTGGCCTGGTTCACCACGCGGGAAACGGTCTGAT
AAGAGACACCGGCATACTCTGCGACATCGTATAACGTTACTGGTTTCACATTCACCACCCTGAATTGACT
CTCTTCCGGGCGCTATCATGCCATACCGCGAAAGGTTTTGCGCCATTCGATGGTGTCCGGGATCTCGACG
CTCTCCCTTATGCGACTCCTGCATTAGGAAGCAGCCCAGTAGTAGGTTGAGGCCGTTGAGCACCGCCGCC
GCAAGGAATGGTGCATGCAAGGAGATGGCGCCCAACAGTCCCCCGGCCACGGGGCCTGCCACCATACCCA
CGCCGAAACAAGCGCTCATGAGCCCGAAGTGGCGAGCCCGATCTTCCCCATCGGTGATGTCGGCGATATA
GGCGCCAGCAACCGCACCTGTGGCGCCGGTGATGCCGGCCACGATGCGTCCGGCGTAGAGGATCGAGATC
TCGATCCCGCGAAATTAATACGACTCACTATAGGGGAATTGTGAGCGGATAACAATTCCCCTCTAGAAAT
AATTTTGTTTAACTTTAAGAAGGAGATATACATATGCATCACCATCACCATCACATCGAAGGTAGGACTG
GCAAACCAACTGAAAACAATGAAGATTTCAACATTGTAGCTGTAGCTAGCAACTTTGCTACAACGGATCT
CGATGCTGACCGTGGTAAATTGCCCGGAAAAAAATTACCACTTGAGGTACTCAAAGAAATGGAAGCCAAT
GCTAGGAAAGCTGGCTGCACTAGGGGATGTCTGATATGCCTGTCACACATCAAGTGTACACCCAAAATGA
AGAAGTTTATCCCAGGAAGATGCCACACCTATGAAGGAGACAAAGAAAGTGCACAGGGAGGAATAGGAGA
GGCTATTGTTGACATTCCTGCAATTCCTCGGTTTAAGGATTTGGAACCGATGGAACAATTCATTGCACAA
GTTGACCTATGTGTAGACTGCACAACTGGATGCCTCAAAGGTCTTGCCAATGTGCAATGTTCTGATTTAC
TCAAGAAATGGCTGCCACAAAGATGTGCAACTTTTGCTAGCAAAATTCAAGGCCAAGTGGACAAAATAAA
GGGTGCCGGTGGTGATATCGAAGGTAGGACCATGGGTGATGATGATGGTGATGATGATGGTGATGATGAT
TAAGGATCCGTTCAACTAGCAGACCATTATCAACAAAATACTCCAATTGGCGATGGCCCTGTCCTTTTAC
CAGACAACCATTACCTGTCGACACAATCTGCCCTTTCGAAAGATCCCAACGAAAAGCGTGACCACATGGT
CCTTCTTGAGTTTGTAACTGCTGCTGGGATTACACATGGCATGGATGAGCTCTACAAACTCGAGCACCAC
CACCACCACCACTGAGATCCGGCTGCTAACAAAGCCCGAAAGGAAGCTGAGTTGGCTGCTGCCACCGCTG
AGCAATAACTAGCATAACCCCTTGGGGCCTCTAAACGGGTCTTGAGGGGTTTTTTGCTGAAAGGAGGAAC
TATATCCGGAT
Features (pLannotate 1.2.2; 20 found; start..end, strand, type, name):
     12..467     +  rep_origin     f1 ori (sequence partly withheld): f1 bacteriophage origin of replication; arrow indicates direction of (+) strand synthesis
    494..598     +  promoter       AmpR promoter: bla
    599..1459    +  CDS            AmpR: β-lactamase; bla; confers resistance to ampicillin, carbenicillin, and related antibiotics
   1630..2218    +  rep_origin     ori: high-copy-number ColE1/pMB1/pBR322/pUC origin of replication
   2404..2546    -  misc_feature   bom: basis of mobility region from pBR322
   2648..2839    -  CDS            rop: Rop protein, which maintains plasmids at low copy number; rop
   2856..3236    +  CDS            YPB1_ECOLX: Protein predicted: Swiss-Prot protein existence level 4. From Escherichia coli.
   3308..3599    -  CDS            TcR (fragment): tetracycline efflux protein; tet; confers resistance to tetracycline
   3614..3635    -  protein_bind   CAP binding site: CAP binding activates transcription in the presence of cAMP. E. coli catabolite activator protein
   3648..4730    -  CDS            lacI: lac repressor; lacI; The lac repressor binds to the lac operator to inhibit transcription in E. coli. This inhibition can be relieved by adding lactose or isopropyl-β-D-thiogalactopyranoside (IPTG).
   4731..4808    -  promoter       lacI promoter: lacI
   4816..5095    -  CDS            TcR (fragment): tetracycline efflux protein; tet; confers resistance to tetracycline
   5117..5135    +  promoter       T7 promoter: promoter for bacteriophage T7 RNA polymerase
   5136..5160    +  protein_bind   lac operator: The lac repressor binds to the lac operator to inhibit transcription in E. coli. This inhibition can be relieved by adding lactose or isopropyl-β-D-thiogalactopyranoside (IPTG). lac repressor encoded by lacI
   5175..5197    +  RBS            RBS: efficient ribosome binding site from bacteriophage T7 gene 10 (Olins and Rangwala, 1989)
   5208..5225    +  CDS            7xHis (fragment): 6xHis affinity tag
   5805..5999    +  CDS            &alpha;GFP (fragment): &alpha;GFP is a basic (constitutively fluorescent) long stokes shift fluorescent protein published in 1996, derived from Aequorea victoria.
   6006..6023    +  CDS            9xHis (fragment): 9xHis affinity tag
   6033..6082    +  CDS            SET1 (fragment): solubility-enhancement tag derived from T7 phage gene 10B
   6090..6137    +  terminator     T7 terminator: transcription terminator for bacteriophage T7 RNA polymerase
