>Addgene plasmid #124660 | pET21c-His-Xa-Gluc-Xa-C9D-TGinsert | addgene full sequence | sequence record 255641 | Addgene NGS Result
GGAATTGTGAGCGGATAACAATTCCCCTCTAGAAATAATTTTGTTTAACTTTAAGAAGGAGATATACATA
TGCATCACCATCACCATCACATCGAAGGTAGGACTGGCAAACCAACTGAAAACAATGAAGATTTCAACAT
TGTAGCTGTAGCTAGCAACTTTGCTACAACGGATCTCGATGCTGACCGTGGTAAATTGCCCGGAAAAAAA
TTACCACTTGAGGTACTCAAAGAAATGGAAGCCAATGCTAGGAAAGCTGGCTGCACTAGGGGATGTCTGA
TATGCCTGTCACACATCAAGTGTACACCCAAAATGAAGAAGTTTATCCCAGGAAGATGCCACACCTATGA
AGGAGACAAAGAAAGTGCACAGGGAGGAATAGGAGAGGCTATTGTTGACATTCCTGCAATTCCTCGGTTT
AAGGATTTGGAACCGATGGAACAATTCATTGCACAAGTTGACCTATGTGTAGACTGCACAACTGGATGCC
TCAAAGGTCTTGCCAATGTGCAATGTTCTGATTTACTCAAGAAATGGCTGCCACAAAGATGTGCAACTTT
TGCTAGCAAAATTCAAGGCCAAGTGGACAAAATAAAGGGTGCCGGTGGTGATATCGAAGGTAGGACCATG
GGTGATGATGATGGTGATGATGATGGTGATGATGATTAAGGATCCGTTCAACTAGCAGACCATTATCAAC
AAAATACTCCAATTGGCGATGGCCCTGTCCTTTTACCAGACAACCATTACCTGTCGACACAATCTGCCCT
TTCGAAAGATCCCAACGAAAAGCGTGACCACATGGTCCTTCTTGAGTTTGTAACTGCTGCTGGGATTACA
CATGGCATGGATGAGCTCTACAAACTCGAGCACCACCACCACCACCACTGAGATCCGGCTGCTAACAAAG
CCCGAAAGGAAGCTGAGTTGGCTGCTGCCACCGCTGAGCAATAACTAGCATAACCCCTTGGGGCCTCTAA
ACGGGTCTTGAGGGGTTTTTTGCTGAAAGGAGGAACTATATCCGGATTGGCGAATGGG
[124 nt withheld, positions 1039-1162]
C
[91 nt withheld, positions 1164-1254]
A
[49 nt withheld, positions 1256-1304]
CCTTTGACGTTGGAGTCCACGTTCTTT
[37 nt withheld, positions 1332-1368]
ACCCTATCTCGGTCTATTCTTTTGATTTATAAGGGATTTTGCCGATTTCGGCCTATTGGTTAAAAAATGA
GCTGATTTAACAAAAATTTAACGCGAATTTTAACAAAATATTAACGCTTACAATTTAGGTGGCACTTTTC
GGGGAAATGTGCGCGGAACCCCTATTTGTTTATTTTTCTAAATACATTCAAATATGTATCCGCTCATGAG
ACAATAACCCTGATAAATGCTTCAATAATATTGAAAAAGGAAGAGTATGAGTATTCAACATTTCCGTGTC
GCCCTTATTCCCTTTTTTGCGGCATTTTGCCTTCCTGTTTTTGCTCACCCAGAAACGCTGGTGAAAGTAA
AAGATGCTGAAGATCAGTTGGGTGCACGAGTGGGTTACATCGAACTGGATCTCAACAGCGGTAAGATCCT
TGAGAGTTTTCGCCCCGAAGAACGTTTTCCAATGATGAGCACTTTTAAAGTTCTGCTATGTGGCGCGGTA
TTATCCCGTATTGACGCCGGGCAAGAGCAACTCGGTCGCCGCATACACTATTCTCAGAATGACTTGGTTG
AGTACTCACCAGTCACAGAAAAGCATCTTACGGATGGCATGACAGTAAGAGAATTATGCAGTGCTGCCAT
AACCATGAGTGATAACACTGCGGCCAACTTACTTCTGACAACGATCGGAGGACCGAAGGAGCTAACCGCT
TTTTTGCACAACATGGGGGATCATGTAACTCGCCTTGATCGTTGGGAACCGGAGCTGAATGAAGCCATAC
CAAACGACGAGCGTGACACCACGATGCCTGCAGCAATGGCAACAACGTTGCGCAAACTATTAACTGGCGA
ACTACTTACTCTAGCTTCCCGGCAACAATTAATAGACTGGATGGAGGCGGATAAAGTTGCAGGACCACTT
CTGCGCTCGGCCCTTCCGGCTGGCTGGTTTATTGCTGATAAATCTGGAGCCGGTGAGCGTGGGTCTCGCG
GTATCATTGCAGCACTGGGGCCAGATGGTAAGCCCTCCCGTATCGTAGTTATCTACACGACGGGGAGTCA
GGCAACTATGGATGAACGAAATAGACAGATCGCTGAGATAGGTGCCTCACTGATTAAGCATTGGTAACTG
TCAGACCAAGTTTACTCATATATACTTTAGATTGATTTAAAACTTCATTTTTAATTTAAAAGGATCTAGG
TGAAGATCCTTTTTGATAATCTCATGACCAAAATCCCTTAACGTGAGTTTTCGTTCCACTGAGCGTCAGA
CCCCGTAGAAAAGATCAAAGGATCTTCTTGAGATCCTTTTTTTCTGCGCGTAATCTGCTGCTTGCAAACA
AAAAAACCACCGCTACCAGCGGTGGTTTGTTTGCCGGATCAAGAGCTACCAACTCTTTTTCCGAAGGTAA
CTGGCTTCAGCAGAGCGCAGATACCAAATACTGTCCTTCTAGTGTAGCCGTAGTTAGGCCACCACTTCAA
GAACTCTGTAGCACCGCCTACATACCTCGCTCTGCTAATCCTGTTACCAGTGGCTGCTGCCAGTGGCGAT
AAGTCGTGTCTTACCGGGTTGGACTCAAGACGATAGTTACCGGATAAGGCGCAGCGGTCGGGCTGAACGG
GGGGTTCGTGCACACAGCCCAGCTTGGAGCGAACGACCTACACCGAACTGAGATACCTACAGCGTGAGCT
ATGAGAAAGCGCCACGCTTCCCGAAGGGAGAAAGGCGGACAGGTATCCGGTAAGCGGCAGGGTCGGAACA
GGAGAGCGCACGAGGGAGCTTCCAGGGGGAAACGCCTGGTATCTTTATAGTCCTGTCGGGTTTCGCCACC
TCTGACTTGAGCGTCGATTTTTGTGATGCTCGTCAGGGGGGCGGAGCCTATGGAAAAACGCCAGCAACGC
GGCCTTTTTACGGTTCCTGGCCTTTTGCTGGCCTTTTGCTCACATGTTCTTTCCTGCGTTATCCCCTGAT
TCTGTGGATAACCGTATTACCGCCTTTGAGTGAGCTGATACCGCTCGCCGCAGCCGAACGACCGAGCGCA
GCGAGTCAGTGAGCGAGGAAGCGGAAGAGCGCCTGATGCGGTATTTTCTCCTTACGCATCTGTGCGGTAT
TTCACACCGCAATGGTGCACTCTCAGTACAATCTGCTCTGATGCCGCATAGTTAAGCCAGTATACACTCC
GCTATCGCTACGTGACTGGGTCATGGCTGCGCCCCGACACCCGCCAACACCCGCTGACGCGCCCTGACGG
GCTTGTCTGCTCCCGGCATCCGCTTACAGACAAGCTGTGACCGTCTCCGGGAGCTGCATGTGTCAGAGGT
TTTCACCGTCATCACCGAAACGCGCGAGGCAGCTGCGGTAAAGCTCATCAGCGTGGTCGTGAAGCGATTC
ACAGATGTCTGCCTGTTCATCCGCGTCCAGCTCGTTGAGTTTCTCCAGAAGCGTTAATGTCTGGCTTCTG
ATAAAGCGGGCCATGTTAAGGGCGGTTTTTTCCTGTTTGGTCACTGATGCCTCCGTGTAAGGGGGATTTC
TGTTCATGGGGGTAATGATACCGATGAAACGAGAGAGGATGCTCACGATACGGGTTACTGATGATGAACA
TGCCCGGTTACTGGAACGTTGTGAGGGTAAACAACTGGCGGTATGGATGCGGCGGGACCAGAGAAAAATC
ACTCAGGGTCAATGCCAGCGCTTCGTTAATACAGATGTAGGTGTTCCACAGGGTAGCCAGCAGCATCCTG
CGATGCAGATCCGGAACATAATGGTGCAGGGCGCTGACTTCCGCGTTTCCAGACTTTACGAAACACGGAA
ACCGAAGACCATTCATGTTGTTGCTCAGGTCGCAGACGTTTTGCAGCAGCAGTCGCTTCACGTTCGCTCG
CGTATCGGTGATTCATTCTGCTAACCAGTAAGGCAACCCCGCCAGCCTAGCCGGGTCCTCAACGACAGGA
GCACGATCATGCGCACCCGTGGGGCCGCCATGCCGGCGATAATGGCCTGCTTCTCGCCGAAACGTTTGGT
GGCGGGACCAGTGACGAAGGCTTGAGCGAGGGCGTGCAAGATTCCGAATACCGCAAGCGACAGGCCGATC
ATCGTCGCGCTCCAGCGAAAGCGGTCCTCGCCGAAAATGACCCAGAGCGCTGCCGGCACCTGTCCTACGA
GTTGCATGATAAAGAAGACAGTCATAAGTGCGGCGACGATAGTCATGCCCCGCGCCCACCGGAAGGAGCT
GACTGGGTTGAAGGCTCTCAAGGGCATCGGTCGAGATCCCGGTGCCTAATGAGTGAGCTAACTTACATTA
ATTGCGTTGCGCTCACTGCCCGCTTTCCAGTCGGGAAACCTGTCGTGCCAGCTGCATTAATGAATCGGCC
AACGCGCGGGGAGAGGCGGTTTGCGTATTGGGCGCCAGGGTGGTTTTTCTTTTCACCAGTGAGACGGGCA
ACAGCTGATTGCCCTTCACCGCCTGGCCCTGAGAGAGTTGCAGCAAGCGGTCCACGCTGGTTTGCCCCAG
CAGGCGAAAATCCTGTTTGATGGTGGTTAACGGCGGGATATAACATGAGCTGTCTTCGGTATCGTCGTAT
CCCACTACCGAGATATCCGCACCAACGCGCAGCCCGGACTCGGTAATGGCGCGCATTGCGCCCAGCGCCA
TCTGATCGTTGGCAACCAGCATCGCAGTGGGAACGATGCCCTCATTCAGCATTTGCATGGTTTGTTGAAA
ACCGGACATGGCACTCCAGTCGCCTTCCCGTTCCGCTATCGGCTGAATTTGATTGCGAGTGAGATATTTA
TGCCAGCCAGCCAGACGCAGACGCGCCGAGACAGAACTTAATGGGCCCGCTAACAGCGCGATTTGCTGGT
GACCCAATGCGACCAGATGCTCCACGCCCAGTCGCGTACCGTCTTCATGGGAGAAAATAATACTGTTGAT
GGGTGTCTGGTCAGAGACATCAAGAAATAACGCCGGAACATTAGTGCAGGCAGCTTCCACAGCAATGGCA
TCCTGGTCATCCAGCGGATAGTTAATGATCAGCCCACTGACGCGTTGCGCGAGAAGATTGTGCACCGCCG
CTTTACAGGCTTCGACGCCGCTTCGTTCTACCATCGACACCACCACGCTGGCACCCAGTTGATCGGCGCG
AGATTTAATCGCCGCGACAATTTGCGACGGCGCGTGCAGGGCCAGACTGGAGGTGGCAACGCCAATCAGC
AACGACTGTTTGCCCGCCAGTTGTTGTGCCACGCGGTTGGGAATGTAATTCAGCTCCGCCATCGCCGCTT
CCACTTTTTCCCGCGTTTTCGCAGAAACGTGGCTGGCCTGGTTCACCACGCGGGAAACGGTCTGATAAGA
GACACCGGCATACTCTGCGACATCGTATAACGTTACTGGTTTCACATTCACCACCCTGAATTGACTCTCT
TCCGGGCGCTATCATGCCATACCGCGAAAGGTTTTGCGCCATTCGATGGTGTCCGGGATCTCGACGCTCT
CCCTTATGCGACTCCTGCATTAGGAAGCAGCCCAGTAGTAGGTTGAGGCCGTTGAGCACCGCCGCCGCAA
GGAATGGTGCATGCAAGGAGATGGCGCCCAACAGTCCCCCGGCCACGGGGCCTGCCACCATACCCACGCC
GAAACAAGCGCTCATGAGCCCGAAGTGGCGAGCCCGATCTTCCCCATCGGTGATGTCGGCGATATAGGCG
CCAGCAACCGCACCTGTGGCGCCGGTGATGCCGGCCACGATGCGTCCGGCGTAGAGGATCGAGATCTCGA
TCCCGCGAAATTAATACGACTCACTATAGG
Features (pLannotate 1.2.2; 20 found; start..end, strand, type, name):
      1..25      +  protein_bind   lac operator: The lac repressor binds to the lac operator to inhibit transcription in E. coli. This inhibition can be relieved by adding lactose or isopropyl-β-D-thiogalactopyranoside (IPTG). lac repressor encoded by lacI
     40..62      +  RBS            RBS: efficient ribosome binding site from bacteriophage T7 gene 10 (Olins and Rangwala, 1989)
     73..90      +  CDS            7xHis (fragment): 6xHis affinity tag
    670..864     +  CDS            &alpha;GFP (fragment): &alpha;GFP is a basic (constitutively fluorescent) long stokes shift fluorescent protein published in 1996, derived from Aequorea victoria.
    871..888     +  CDS            9xHis (fragment): 9xHis affinity tag
    898..947     +  CDS            SET1 (fragment): solubility-enhancement tag derived from T7 phage gene 10B
    955..1002    +  terminator     T7 terminator: transcription terminator for bacteriophage T7 RNA polymerase
   1039..1467    +  rep_origin     f1 ori (sequence partly withheld): f1 bacteriophage origin of replication; arrow indicates direction of (+) strand synthesis
   1520..1624    +  promoter       AmpR promoter: bla
   1625..2485    +  CDS            AmpR: β-lactamase; bla; confers resistance to ampicillin, carbenicillin, and related antibiotics
   2656..3244    +  rep_origin     ori: high-copy-number ColE1/pMB1/pBR322/pUC origin of replication
   3430..3569    -  misc_feature   bom: basis of mobility region from pBR322
   3671..3862    -  CDS            rop: Rop protein, which maintains plasmids at low copy number; rop
   3879..4259    +  CDS            YPB1_ECOLX: Protein predicted: Swiss-Prot protein existence level 4. From Escherichia coli.
   4331..4622    -  CDS            TcR (fragment): tetracycline efflux protein; tet; confers resistance to tetracycline
   4637..4658    -  protein_bind   CAP binding site: CAP binding activates transcription in the presence of cAMP. E. coli catabolite activator protein
   4671..5753    -  CDS            lacI: lac repressor; lacI; The lac repressor binds to the lac operator to inhibit transcription in E. coli. This inhibition can be relieved by adding lactose or isopropyl-β-D-thiogalactopyranoside (IPTG).
   5754..5831    -  promoter       lacI promoter: lacI
   5839..6118    -  CDS            TcR (fragment): tetracycline efflux protein; tet; confers resistance to tetracycline
   6140..6158    +  promoter       T7 promoter: promoter for bacteriophage T7 RNA polymerase
