[The description below was written by a language model from this plasmid's Addgene catalogue record and pLannotate feature annotations shown in this document.]
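Description:
pET21c-His-Xa-Gluc-Xa-C9D-TGinsert is a bacterial expression plasmid of about 6.2 kb, built on the pET21c backbone for producing a tagged Gaussia princeps luciferase in E. coli. It replicates from a ColE1/pBR322-type origin accompanied by the bom region and the rop gene, and it also carries an f1 phage origin. Selection is by ampicillin through the bla (AmpR) gene. Expression follows the standard pET layout: a T7 promoter followed directly by a lac operator, the T7 gene 10 ribosome binding site, the coding region and a T7 terminator. A plasmid-borne lacI gene supplies the repressor, so transcription depends on T7 RNA polymerase in the host and is inducible with IPTG.

The roughly 600 bp insert, cloned between NdeI and BamHI, encodes Gaussia luciferase with two recorded substitutions, Glu100 to Ala and Gly103 to Arg. An N-terminal 6xHis tag, a Factor Xa cleavage site and a Thr-Gly linker precede the luciferase. A second Factor Xa site and the aspartate-rich C9D tag follow it. The depositor's cited work describes this tag type as a solubility-enhancing peptide tag used to obtain folded, active luciferase with native disulfide bonds. The flanking protease sites should allow both tags to be removed after purification.

The automated annotation does not label the luciferase itself. Downstream of the insert it reports a GFP-derived fragment, a second His tag and a SET1 fragment, which the catalogue entry does not explain. These may be residual vector sequence lying beyond the insert's stop codon. The catalogue describes the protein as a bright blue-emitting reporter, and the associated publication used it for an NMR solution structure.
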