Addgene plasmid #124660: pET21c-His-Xa-Gluc-Xa-C9D-TGinsert
Purpose: reporter protein which emits bright blue fluorescence
Depositing lab: Yutaka Kuroda. Depositing organization: Tokyo University of Agriculture and Technology. Publication: Solution structure of Gaussia Luciferase with five disulfide bonds and identification of a putative coelenterazine binding cavity by heteronuclear NMR. Wu N, Kobayashi N, Tsuda K, Unzai S, Saotome T, Kuroda Y, Yamazaki T. Sci Rep. 2020 Nov 18;10(1):20069. doi: 10.1038/s41598-020-76486-4. PubMed 33208800.
Backbone
  Vector backbone: pET21c
  Backbone size w/o insert (bp): 5562
  Total vector size (bp): 6158
  Vector type: Bacterial Expression
Growth in bacteria
  Bacterial resistance: Ampicillin, 100 μg/mL
  Growth temperature: 37°C
  Growth strain: DH5alpha
  Copy number: Unknown
Gene/Insert
  Gene/Insert name: Gaussia luciferase-C9D-TGinsert (alt name: Gluc-C9D-TGinsert)
  Species: Gaussia princeps
  Insert size (bp): 600
  Mutation: changed glutamic acid 100 to alanine, and glycine 103 to arginine
  GenBank ID: AY015993.1 AY015993.1
  Promoter: T7 promoter
  Tag / fusion protein: MHHHHHHIEGRTG(His-Tag,FactorXa,TG) (N terminal on insert); IEGRTMGDDDGDDDGDDD(FactorXa,TMG,C9D-Tag) (C terminal on insert)
  Cloning method: Restriction Enzyme; 5′ cloning site NdeⅠ (unknown if destroyed); 3′ cloning site BamHⅠ (unknown if destroyed)
  Sequencing primers: 5′ T7 promoter; 3′ T7 terminater
Terms and licenses: Academic/Nonprofit Terms; Industry Terms: Not Available to Industry
Depositor comments: This plasmid is described in the following publications: 1. Wu nan, Tomonori Saotome, Satoru Unzai, Yutaka Kuroda* and Toshio Yamazaki*, Solution structure of Gaussia Luciferase with five disulfide bonds and identification of a putative coelenterazine binding cavity by heteronuclear NMR, Scientific Reports volume 10, Article number: 20069 (2020) 2. Tharangani Rathnayaka, Minako Tawa, Takashi Nakamura, Shihori Sohya, Kunihiro Kuwajima, Masafumi Yohda , Yutaka Kuroda*, Solubilization and folding of a fully active recombinant Gaussia luciferase with native disulfide bonds by using a SEP-Tag, Biochim Biophys Acta. Proteins and Proteomics, 1814(12):1775-1778(2011)
How to cite: pET21c-His-Xa-Gluc-Xa-C9D-TGinsert was a gift from Yutaka Kuroda (Addgene plasmid # 124660 ; http://n2t.net/addgene:124660 ; RRID:Addgene_124660)
